LOCUS       Exported 5807 bp ds-DNA circular SYN 12-MAY-2021
DEFINITION  Expresses mGinger1 tagged N-terminally with an MHHHHHHGSG tag.
ACCESSION   .
VERSION     .
KEYWORDS    pET-mGinger1
SOURCE      synthetic DNA construct
  ORGANISM  synthetic DNA construct
REFERENCE   1 (bases 1 to 5807)
  AUTHORS   Wannier TM, Gillespie SK, Hutchins N, McIsaac RS, Wu SY, Shen Y,
            Campbell RE, Brown KS, Mayo SL
  TITLE     Monomerization of far-red fluorescent proteins.
  JOURNAL   Proc Natl Acad Sci U S A. 2018 Nov 27;115(48):E11294-E11301. doi:
            10.1073/pnas.1807449115. Epub 2018 Nov 13.
  PUBMED    30425172
REFERENCE   2 (bases 1 to 5807)
  AUTHORS   .
  TITLE     Direct Submission
  JOURNAL   Exported May 12, 2021 from SnapGene Server 1.1.58
            http://www.snapgene.com
FEATURES             Location/Qualifiers
     source          1..5807
                     /organism="synthetic DNA construct"
                     /mol_type="other DNA"
     primer_bind     812..831
                     /label=LacI-R
                     /note="LacI, reverse primer"
     promoter        complement(851..928)
                     /gene="lacI"
                     /label=lacI promoter
     primer_bind     1134..1153
                     /label=pBRrevBam
                     /note="pBR322 vectors, tet region, downstream of BamHI,
                     reverse primer"
     primer_bind     1241..1260
                     /label=T7
                     /note="T7 promoter, forward primer"
     promoter        1241..1259
                     /label=T7 promoter
                     /note="promoter for bacteriophage T7 RNA polymerase"
     protein_bind    1260..1284
                     /label=lac operator
                     /bound_moiety="lac repressor encoded by lacI"
                     /note="The lac repressor binds to the lac operator to
                     inhibit transcription in E. coli. This inhibition can be
                     relieved by adding lactose or
                     isopropyl-beta-D-thiogalactopyranoside (IPTG)."
     RBS             1299..1321
                     /note="efficient ribosome binding site from bacteriophage
                     T7 gene 10 (Olins and Rangwala, 1989)"
     CDS             1331..1348
                     /codon_start=1
                     /product="6xHis affinity tag"
                     /label=6xHis
                     /translation="HHHHHH"
     CDS             2045..2068
                     /codon_start=1
                     /product="peptide that binds Strep-Tactin(R), an engineered
                     form of streptavidin"
                     /label=Strep-Tag II
                     /translation="WSHPQFEK"
     primer_bind     complement(2095..2113)
                     /label=T7 Term
                     /note="T7 terminator, reverse primer"
     terminator      2109..2156
                     /label=T7 terminator
                     /note="transcription terminator for bacteriophage T7 RNA
                     polymerase"
     rep_origin      2193..2648
                     /direction=RIGHT
                     /label=f1 ori
                     /note="f1 bacteriophage origin of replication; arrow
                     indicates direction of (+) strand synthesis"
     primer_bind     complement(2280..2299)
                     /label=F1ori-R
                     /note="F1 origin, reverse primer"
     primer_bind     2490..2511
                     /label=F1ori-F
                     /note="F1 origin, forward primer"
     CDS             complement(2763..3623)
                     /codon_start=1
                     /gene="bla"
                     /product="beta-lactamase"
                     /label=AmpR
                     /note="confers resistance to ampicillin, carbenicillin, and
                     related antibiotics"
                     /translation="MSIQHFRVALIPFFAAFCLPVFAHPETLVKVKDAEDQLGARVGYI
                     ELDLNSGKILESFRPEERFPMMSTFKVLLCGAVLSRIDAGQEQLGRRIHYSQNDLVEYS
                     PVTEKHLTDGMTVRELCSAAITMSDNTAANLLLTTIGGPKELTAFLHNMGDHVTRLDRW
                     EPELNEAIPNDERDTTMPVAMATTLRKLLTGELLTLASRQQLIDWMEADKVAGPLLRSA
                     LPAGWFIADKSGAGERGSRGIIAALGPDGKPSRIVVIYTTGSQATMDERNRQIAEIGAS
                     LIKHW"
     primer_bind     3386..3405
                     /label=Amp-R
                     /note="Ampicillin resistance gene, reverse primer"
     promoter        complement(3624..3716)
                     /gene="bla"
                     /label=AmpR promoter
     rep_origin      3797..4385
                     /direction=RIGHT
                     /label=ori
                     /note="high-copy-number ColE1/pMB1/pBR322/pUC origin of
                     replication"
     primer_bind     4286..4305
                     /label=pBR322ori-F
                     /note="pBR322 origin, forward primer"
     primer_bind     4539..4556
                     /label=L4440
                     /note="L4440 vector, forward primer"
     misc_feature    4571..4710
                     /label=bom
                     /note="basis of mobility region from pBR322"
     primer_bind     complement(4636..4655)
                     /label=pRS-marker
                     /note="pRS vectors, use to sequence yeast selectable
                     marker"
     primer_bind     4796..4818
                     /label=pGEX 3'
                     /note="pGEX vectors, reverse primer"
     CDS             complement(4812..5003)
                     /codon_start=1
                     /gene="rop"
                     /product="Rop protein, which maintains plasmids at low copy
                     number"
                     /label=rop
                     /translation="MTKQEKTALNMARFIRSQTLTLLEKLNELDADEQADICESLHDHA
                     DELYRSCLARFGDDGENL"
     CDS             complement(5575..850)
                     /codon_start=1
                     /gene="lacI"
                     /product="lac repressor"
                     /label=lacI
                     /note="The lac repressor binds to the lac operator to
                     inhibit transcription in E. coli. This inhibition can be
                     relieved by adding lactose or
                     isopropyl-beta-D-thiogalactopyranoside (IPTG)."
                     /translation="MKPVTLYDVAEYAGVSYQTVSRVVNQASHVSAKTREKVEAAMAEL
                     NYIPNRVAQQLAGKQSLLIGVATSSLALHAPSQIVAAIKSRADQLGASVVVSMVERSGV
                     EACKAAVHNLLAQRVSGLIINYPLDDQDAIAVEAACTNVPALFLDVSDQTPINSIIFSH
                     EDGTRLGVEHLVALGHQQIALLAGPLSSVSARLRLAGWHKYLTRNQIQPIAEREGDWSA
                     MSGFQQTMQMLNEGIVPTAMLVANDQMALGAMRAITESGLRVGADISVVGYDDTEDSSC
                     YIPPLTTIKQDFRLLGQTSVDRLLQLSQGQAVKGNQLLPVSLVKRKTTLAPNTQTASPR
                     ALADSLMQLARQVSRLESGQ"
ORIGIN
        1 ggatataaca tgagctgtct tcggtatcgt cgtatcccac taccgagatg tccgcaccaa
       61 cgcgcagccc ggactcggta atggcgcgca ttgcgcccag cgccatctga tcgttggcaa
      121 ccagcatcgc agtgggaacg atgccctcat tcagcatttg catggtttgt tgaaaaccgg
      181 acatggcact ccagtcgcct tcccgttccg ctatcggctg aatttgattg cgagtgagat
      241 atttatgcca gccagccaga cgcagacgcg ccgagacaga acttaatggg cccgctaaca
      301 gcgcgatttg ctggtgaccc aatgcgacca gatgctccac gcccagtcgc gtaccgtctt
      361 catgggagaa aataatactg ttgatgggtg tctggtcaga gacatcaaga aataacgccg
      421 gaacattagt gcaggcagct tccacagcaa tggcatcctg gtcatccagc ggatagttaa
      481 tgatcagccc actgacgcgt tgcgcgagaa gattgtgcac cgccgcttta caggcttcga
      541 cgccgcttcg ttctaccatc gacaccacca cgctggcacc cagttgatcg gcgcgagatt
      601 taatcgccgc gacaatttgc gacggcgcgt gcagggccag actggaggtg gcaacgccaa
      661 tcagcaacga ctgtttgccc gccagttgtt gtgccacgcg gttgggaatg taattcagct
      721 ccgccatcgc cgcttccact ttttcccgcg ttttcgcaga aacgtggctg gcctggttca
      781 ccacgcggga aacggtctga taagagacac cggcatactc tgcgacatcg tataacgtta
      841 ctggtttcac attcaccacc ctgaattgac tctcttccgg gcgctatcat gccataccgc
      901 gaaaggtttt gcgccattcg atggtgtccg ggatctcgac gctctccctt atgcgactcc
      961 tgcattagga agcagcccag tagtaggttg aggccgttga gcaccgccgc cgcaaggaat
     1021 ggtgcatgca aggagatggc gcccaacagt cccccggcca cggggcctgc caccataccc
     1081 acgccgaaac aagcgctcat gagcccgaag tggcgagccc gatcttcccc atcggtgatg
     1141 tcggcgatat aggcgccagc aaccgcacct gtggcgccgg tgatgccggc cacgatgcgt
     1201 ccggcgtaga ggatcgagat cgatctcgat cccgcgaaat taatacgact cactataggg
     1261 gaattgtgag cggataacaa ttcccctcta gaaataattt tgtttaactt taagaaggag
     1321 atataccatg caccaccatc atcaccatgg cagcggcctg ctgaaagaaa atatgcatat
     1381 caagatgtat atggaaggca ccgtgaatgg tcactacttt aagtgtaagg gtgaaggcga
     1441 tggtaatcca ttcgctggca cacagtccat gcgtgttcat gttaccgagg gcgctccgct
     1501 ccctttcgcc tttgacatcc tcgccccgtg ctgtgaatat ggctctaaga cctttgttcg
     1561 ctatccagcg gatatcccgg actttttcaa acagtccttc ccggagggct tcacttggga
     1621 acgtacgact acctacgagg acggtggtat cctgaccgcg caccaggaca ccagcctgga
     1681 gggtaactgc ctgatttaca aggttaaggt tcatggcacg aatttcccgg ctgacggtcc
     1741 ggttatgaaa aaggaaactt gtggttggga accgtccacc gagagcgttt acccggaaaa
     1801 cggtgttttg cgcggtcgta atcacatggc gctcaaggtt ggtgatagcc acctccactg
     1861 ccaccactcc acgacctacc gctctaaaaa ggcggaacgc gccctgatta tgccgccgcg
     1921 ccacagcact gattactgtc tgcaaataac gagtcataag gatgatgagt acttcgagct
     1981 gtacgaaacg tctgtggcgc gttactctga ctaatgagct ttcttgtaca aagtggtttc
     2041 cgcttggagc cacccgcagt tcgaaaagta agtgattaac ctaggctgct gccaccgctg
     2101 agcaataact agcataaccc cttggggcct ctaaacgggt cttgaggggt tttttgctga
     2161 aaggaggaac tatatccgga ttggcgaatg ggnnnnnnnn nnnnnnnnnn nnnnnnnnnn
     2221 nnnnnnnnnn nnnnnnnnnn nnnnnnnnnn nnnnnnnnnn nnnnnnnnnn nnnnnnnnnn
     2281 nnnnnnnnnn nnnnnnnnnn nnnnnnnnnn nnnnnncnnn nnnnnnnnnn nnnnnnnnnn
     2341 nnnnnnnnnn nnnnnnnnnn nnnnnnnnnn nnnnnnnnnn nnnnnnnnnn nnnnnnnnnn
     2401 nnnnnnnnan nnnnnnnnnn nnnnnnnnnn nnnnnnnnnn nnnnnnnnnn nnnnnnnncc
     2461 tttgacgttg gagtccacgt tctttaatag tggactcttg ttccaaactg gaacaacact
     2521 caaccctatc tcggtctatt cttttgattt ataagggatt ttgccgattt cggcctattg
     2581 gttaaaaaat gagctgattt aacaaaaatt taacgcgaat tttaacaaaa tattaacgtt
     2641 tacaatttct ggcggcacga tggcatgaga ttatcaaaaa ggatcttcac ctagatcctt
     2701 ttaaattaaa aatgaagttt taaatcaatc taaagtatat atgagtaaac ttggtctgac
     2761 agttaccaat gcttaatcag tgaggcacct atctcagcga tctgtctatt tcgttcatcc
     2821 atagttgcct gactccccgt cgtgtagata actacgatac gggagggctt accatctggc
     2881 cccagtgctg caatgatacc gcgagaccca cgctcaccgg ctccagattt atcagcaata
     2941 aaccagccag ccggaagggc cgagcgcaga agtggtcctg caactttatc cgcctccatc
     3001 cagtctatta attgttgccg ggaagctaga gtaagtagtt cgccagttaa tagtttgcgc
     3061 aacgttgttg ccattgctac aggcatcgtg gtgtcacgct cgtcgtttgg tatggcttca
     3121 ttcagctccg gttcccaacg atcaaggcga gttacatgat cccccatgtt gtgcaaaaaa
     3181 gcggttagct ccttcggtcc tccgatcgtt gtcagaagta agttggccgc agtgttatca
     3241 ctcatggtta tggcagcact gcataattct cttactgtca tgccatccgt aagatgcttt
     3301 tctgtgactg gtgagtactc aaccaagtca ttctgagaat agtgtatgcg gcgaccgagt
     3361 tgctcttgcc cggcgtcaat acgggataat accgcgccac atagcagaac tttaaaagtg
     3421 ctcatcattg gaaaacgttc ttcggggcga aaactctcaa ggatcttacc gctgttgaga
     3481 tccagttcga tgtaacccac tcgtgcaccc aactgatctt cagcatcttt tactttcacc
     3541 agcgtttctg ggtgagcaaa aacaggaagg caaaatgccg caaaaaaggg aataagggcg
     3601 acacggaaat gttgaatact catactcttc ctttttcaat catgattgaa gcatttatca
     3661 gggttattgt ctcatgagcg gatacatatt tgaatgtatt tagaaaaata aacaaatagg
     3721 tcatgaccaa aatcccttaa cgtgagtttt cgttccactg agcgtcagac cccgtagaaa
     3781 agatcaaagg atcttcttga gatccttttt ttctgcgcgt aatctgctgc ttgcaaacaa
     3841 aaaaaccacc gctaccagcg gtggtttgtt tgccggatca agagctacca actctttttc
     3901 cgaaggtaac tggcttcagc agagcgcaga taccaaatac tgtccttcta gtgtagccgt
     3961 agttaggcca ccacttcaag aactctgtag caccgcctac atacctcgct ctgctaatcc
     4021 tgttaccagt ggctgctgcc agtggcgata agtcgtgtct taccgggttg gactcaagac
     4081 gatagttacc ggataaggcg cagcggtcgg gctgaacggg gggttcgtgc acacagccca
     4141 gcttggagcg aacgacctac accgaactga gatacctaca gcgtgagcta tgagaaagcg
     4201 ccacgcttcc cgaagggaga aaggcggaca ggtatccggt aagcggcagg gtcggaacag
     4261 gagagcgcac gagggagctt ccagggggaa acgcctggta tctttatagt cctgtcgggt
     4321 ttcgccacct ctgacttgag cgtcgatttt tgtgatgctc gtcagggggg cggagcctat
     4381 ggaaaaacgc cagcaacgcg gcctttttac ggttcctggc cttttgctgg ccttttgctc
     4441 acatgttctt tcctgcgtta tcccctgatt ctgtggataa ccgtattacc gcctttgagt
     4501 gagctgatac cgctcgccgc agccgaacga ccgagcgcag cgagtcagtg agcgaggaag
     4561 cggaagagcg cctgatgcgg tattttctcc ttacgcatct gtgcggtatt tcacaccgca
     4621 atggtgcact ctcagtacaa tctgctctga tgccgcatag ttaagccagt atacactccg
     4681 ctatcgctac gtgactgggt catggctgcg ccccgacacc cgccaacacc cgctgacgcg
     4741 ccctgacggg cttgtctgct cccggcatcc gcttacagac aagctgtgac cgtctccggg
     4801 agctgcatgt gtcagaggtt ttcaccgtca tcaccgaaac gcgcgaggca gctgcggtaa
     4861 agctcatcag cgtggtcgtg aagcgattca cagatgtctg cctgttcatc cgcgtccagc
     4921 tcgttgagtt tctccagaag cgttaatgtc tggcttctga taaagcgggc catgttaagg
     4981 gcggtttttt cctgtttggt cactgatgcc tccgtgtaag ggggatttct gttcatgggg
     5041 gtaatgatac cgatgaaacg agagaggatg ctcacgatac gggttactga tgatgaacat
     5101 gcccggttac tggaacgttg tgagggtaaa caactggcgg tatggatgcg gcgggaccag
     5161 agaaaaatca ctcagggtca atgccagcgc ttcgttaata cagatgtagg tgttccacag
     5221 ggtagccagc agcatcctgc gatgcagatc cggaacataa tggtgcaggg cgctgacttc
     5281 cgcgtttcca gactttacga aacacggaaa ccgaagacca ttcatgttgt tgctcaggtc
     5341 gcagacgttt tgcagcagca gtcgcttcac gttcgctcgc gtatcggtga ttcattctgc
     5401 taaccagtaa ggcaaccccg ccagcctagc cgggtcctca acgacaggag cacgatcatg
     5461 ctagtcatgc cccgcgccca ccggaaggag ctgactgggt tgaaggctct caagggcatc
     5521 ggtcgagatc ccggtgccta atgagtgagc taacttacat taattgcgtt gcgctcactg
     5581 cccgctttcc agtcgggaaa cctgtcgtgc cagctgcatt aatgaatcgg ccaacgcgcg
     5641 gggagaggcg gtttgcgtat tgggcgccag ggtggttttt cttttcacca gtgagacggg
     5701 caacagctga ttgcccttca ccgcctggcc ctgagagagt tgcagcaagc ggtccacgct
     5761 ggtttgcccc agcaggcgaa aatcctgttt gatggtggtt aacggcg
//
