>Addgene plasmid #119784 | pET-mGinger1 | depositor full sequence | sequence record 226796 | pET-mGinger1 sequence 5810 bps
TGGCGAATGGG
[124 nt withheld, positions 12-135]
C
[91 nt withheld, positions 137-227]
A
[49 nt withheld, positions 229-277]
CCTTTGACGTTGGAGTCCACGTTCTTTAATAGTGGACTCTTGTTCCAAACTGGAACAACACTCAACCCTA
TCTCGGTCTATTCTTTTGATTTATAAGGGATTTTGCCGATTTCGGCCTATTGGTTAAAAAATGAGCTGAT
TTAACAAAAATTTAACGCGAATTTTAACAAAATATTAACGTTTACAATTTCTGGCGGCACGATGGCATGA
GATTATCAAAAAGGATCTTCACCTAGATCCTTTTAAATTAAAAATGAAGTTTTAAATCAATCTAAAGTAT
ATATGAGTAAACTTGGTCTGACAGTTACCAATGCTTAATCAGTGAGGCACCTATCTCAGCGATCTGTCTA
TTTCGTTCATCCATAGTTGCCTGACTCCCCGTCGTGTAGATAACTACGATACGGGAGGGCTTACCATCTG
GCCCCAGTGCTGCAATGATACCGCGAGACCCACGCTCACCGGCTCCAGATTTATCAGCAATAAACCAGCC
AGCCGGAAGGGCCGAGCGCAGAAGTGGTCCTGCAACTTTATCCGCCTCCATCCAGTCTATTAATTGTTGC
CGGGAAGCTAGAGTAAGTAGTTCGCCAGTTAATAGTTTGCGCAACGTTGTTGCCATTGCTACAGGCATCG
TGGTGTCACGCTCGTCGTTTGGTATGGCTTCATTCAGCTCCGGTTCCCAACGATCAAGGCGAGTTACATG
ATCCCCCATGTTGTGCAAAAAAGCGGTTAGCTCCTTCGGTCCTCCGATCGTTGTCAGAAGTAAGTTGGCC
GCAGTGTTATCACTCATGGTTATGGCAGCACTGCATAATTCTCTTACTGTCATGCCATCCGTAAGATGCT
TTTCTGTGACTGGTGAGTACTCAACCAAGTCATTCTGAGAATAGTGTATGCGGCGACCGAGTTGCTCTTG
CCCGGCGTCAATACGGGATAATACCGCGCCACATAGCAGAACTTTAAAAGTGCTCATCATTGGAAAACGT
TCTTCGGGGCGAAAACTCTCAAGGATCTTACCGCTGTTGAGATCCAGTTCGATGTAACCCACTCGTGCAC
CCAACTGATCTTCAGCATCTTTTACTTTCACCAGCGTTTCTGGGTGAGCAAAAACAGGAAGGCAAAATGC
CGCAAAAAAGGGAATAAGGGCGACACGGAAATGTTGAATACTCATACTCTTCCTTTTTCAATCATGATTG
AAGCATTTATCAGGGTTATTGTCTCATGAGCGGATACATATTTGAATGTATTTAGAAAAATAAACAAATA
GGTCATGACCAAAATCCCTTAACGTGAGTTTTCGTTCCACTGAGCGTCAGACCCCGTAGAAAAGATCAAA
GGATCTTCTTGAGATCCTTTTTTTCTGCGCGTAATCTGCTGCTTGCAAACAAAAAAACCACCGCTACCAG
CGGTGGTTTGTTTGCCGGATCAAGAGCTACCAACTCTTTTTCCGAAGGTAACTGGCTTCAGCAGAGCGCA
GATACCAAATACTGTCCTTCTAGTGTAGCCGTAGTTAGGCCACCACTTCAAGAACTCTGTAGCACCGCCT
ACATACCTCGCTCTGCTAATCCTGTTACCAGTGGCTGCTGCCAGTGGCGATAAGTCGTGTCTTACCGGGT
TGGACTCAAGACGATAGTTACCGGATAAGGCGCAGCGGTCGGGCTGAACGGGGGGTTCGTGCACACAGCC
CAGCTTGGAGCGAACGACCTACACCGAACTGAGATACCTACAGCGTGAGCTATGAGAAAGCGCCACGCTT
CCCGAAGGGAGAAAGGCGGACAGGTATCCGGTAAGCGGCAGGGTCGGAACAGGAGAGCGCACGAGGGAGC
TTCCAGGGGGAAACGCCTGGTATCTTTATAGTCCTGTCGGGTTTCGCCACCTCTGACTTGAGCGTCGATT
TTTGTGATGCTCGTCAGGGGGGCGGAGCCTATGGAAAAACGCCAGCAACGCGGCCTTTTTACGGTTCCTG
GCCTTTTGCTGGCCTTTTGCTCACATGTTCTTTCCTGCGTTATCCCCTGATTCTGTGGATAACCGTATTA
CCGCCTTTGAGTGAGCTGATACCGCTCGCCGCAGCCGAACGACCGAGCGCAGCGAGTCAGTGAGCGAGGA
AGCGGAAGAGCGCCTGATGCGGTATTTTCTCCTTACGCATCTGTGCGGTATTTCACACCGCATATATGGT
GCACTCTCAGTACAATCTGCTCTGATGCCGCATAGTTAAGCCAGTATACACTCCGCTATCGCTACGTGAC
TGGGTCATGGCTGCGCCCCGACACCCGCCAACACCCGCTGACGCGCCCTGACGGGCTTGTCTGCTCCCGG
CATCCGCTTACAGACAAGCTGTGACCGTCTCCGGGAGCTGCATGTGTCAGAGGTTTTCACCGTCATCACC
GAAACGCGCGAGGCAGCTGCGGTAAAGCTCATCAGCGTGGTCGTGAAGCGATTCACAGATGTCTGCCTGT
TCATCCGCGTCCAGCTCGTTGAGTTTCTCCAGAAGCGTTAATGTCTGGCTTCTGATAAAGCGGGCCATGT
TAAGGGCGGTTTTTTCCTGTTTGGTCACTGATGCCTCCGTGTAAGGGGGATTTCTGTTCATGGGGGTAAT
GATACCGATGAAACGAGAGAGGATGCTCACGATACGGGTTACTGATGATGAACATGCCCGGTTACTGGAA
CGTTGTGAGGGTAAACAACTGGCGGTATGGATGCGGCGGGACCAGAGAAAAATCACTCAGGGTCAATGCC
AGCGCTTCGTTAATACAGATGTAGGTGTTCCACAGGGTAGCCAGCAGCATCCTGCGATGCAGATCCGGAA
CATAATGGTGCAGGGCGCTGACTTCCGCGTTTCCAGACTTTACGAAACACGGAAACCGAAGACCATTCAT
GTTGTTGCTCAGGTCGCAGACGTTTTGCAGCAGCAGTCGCTTCACGTTCGCTCGCGTATCGGTGATTCAT
TCTGCTAACCAGTAAGGCAACCCCGCCAGCCTAGCCGGGTCCTCAACGACAGGAGCACGATCATGCTAGT
CATGCCCCGCGCCCACCGGAAGGAGCTGACTGGGTTGAAGGCTCTCAAGGGCATCGGTCGAGATCCCGGT
GCCTAATGAGTGAGCTAACTTACATTAATTGCGTTGCGCTCACTGCCCGCTTTCCAGTCGGGAAACCTGT
CGTGCCAGCTGCATTAATGAATCGGCCAACGCGCGGGGAGAGGCGGTTTGCGTATTGGGCGCCAGGGTGG
TTTTTCTTTTCACCAGTGAGACGGGCAACAGCTGATTGCCCTTCACCGCCTGGCCCTGAGAGAGTTGCAG
CAAGCGGTCCACGCTGGTTTGCCCCAGCAGGCGAAAATCCTGTTTGATGGTGGTTAACGGCGGGATATAA
CATGAGCTGTCTTCGGTATCGTCGTATCCCACTACCGAGATGTCCGCACCAACGCGCAGCCCGGACTCGG
TAATGGCGCGCATTGCGCCCAGCGCCATCTGATCGTTGGCAACCAGCATCGCAGTGGGAACGATGCCCTC
ATTCAGCATTTGCATGGTTTGTTGAAAACCGGACATGGCACTCCAGTCGCCTTCCCGTTCCGCTATCGGC
TGAATTTGATTGCGAGTGAGATATTTATGCCAGCCAGCCAGACGCAGACGCGCCGAGACAGAACTTAATG
GGCCCGCTAACAGCGCGATTTGCTGGTGACCCAATGCGACCAGATGCTCCACGCCCAGTCGCGTACCGTC
TTCATGGGAGAAAATAATACTGTTGATGGGTGTCTGGTCAGAGACATCAAGAAATAACGCCGGAACATTA
GTGCAGGCAGCTTCCACAGCAATGGCATCCTGGTCATCCAGCGGATAGTTAATGATCAGCCCACTGACGC
GTTGCGCGAGAAGATTGTGCACCGCCGCTTTACAGGCTTCGACGCCGCTTCGTTCTACCATCGACACCAC
CACGCTGGCACCCAGTTGATCGGCGCGAGATTTAATCGCCGCGACAATTTGCGACGGCGCGTGCAGGGCC
AGACTGGAGGTGGCAACGCCAATCAGCAACGACTGTTTGCCCGCCAGTTGTTGTGCCACGCGGTTGGGAA
TGTAATTCAGCTCCGCCATCGCCGCTTCCACTTTTTCCCGCGTTTTCGCAGAAACGTGGCTGGCCTGGTT
CACCACGCGGGAAACGGTCTGATAAGAGACACCGGCATACTCTGCGACATCGTATAACGTTACTGGTTTC
ACATTCACCACCCTGAATTGACTCTCTTCCGGGCGCTATCATGCCATACCGCGAAAGGTTTTGCGCCATT
CGATGGTGTCCGGGATCTCGACGCTCTCCCTTATGCGACTCCTGCATTAGGAAGCAGCCCAGTAGTAGGT
TGAGGCCGTTGAGCACCGCCGCCGCAAGGAATGGTGCATGCAAGGAGATGGCGCCCAACAGTCCCCCGGC
CACGGGGCCTGCCACCATACCCACGCCGAAACAAGCGCTCATGAGCCCGAAGTGGCGAGCCCGATCTTCC
CCATCGGTGATGTCGGCGATATAGGCGCCAGCAACCGCACCTGTGGCGCCGGTGATGCCGGCCACGATGC
GTCCGGCGTAGAGGATCGAGATCGATCTCGATCCCGCGAAATTAATACGACTCACTATAGGGGAATTGTG
AGCGGATAACAATTCCCCTCTAGAAATAATTTTGTTTAACTTTAAGAAGGAGATATACCATGCACCACCA
TCATCACCATGGCAGCGGCCTGCTGAAAGAAAATATGCATATCAAGATGTATATGGAAGGCACCGTGAAT
GGTCACTACTTTAAGTGTAAGGGTGAAGGCGATGGTAATCCATTCGCTGGCACACAGTCCATGCGTGTTC
ATGTTACCGAGGGCGCTCCGCTCCCTTTCGCCTTTGACATCCTCGCCCCGTGCTGTGAATATGGCTCTAA
GACCTTTGTTCGCTATCCAGCGGATATCCCGGACTTTTTCAAACAGTCCTTCCCGGAGGGCTTCACTTGG
GAACGTACGACTACCTACGAGGACGGTGGTATCCTGACCGCGCACCAGGACACCAGCCTGGAGGGTAACT
GCCTGATTTACAAGGTTAAGGTTCATGGCACGAATTTCCCGGCTGACGGTCCGGTTATGAAAAAGGAAAC
TTGTGGTTGGGAACCGTCCACCGAGAGCGTTTACCCGGAAAACGGTGTTTTGCGCGGTCGTAATCACATG
GCGCTCAAGGTTGGTGATAGCCACCTCCACTGCCACCACTCCACGACCTACCGCTCTAAAAAGGCGGAAC
GCGCCCTGATTATGCCGCCGCGCCACAGCACTGATTACTGTCTGCAAATAACGAGTCATAAGGATGATGA
GTACTTCGAGCTGTACGAAACGTCTGTGGCGCGTTACTCTGACTAATGAGCTTTCTTGTACAAAGTGGTT
TCCGCTTGGAGCCACCCGCAGTTCGAAAAGTAAGTGATTAACCTAGGCTGCTGCCACCGCTGAGCAATAA
CTAGCATAACCCCTTGGGGCCTCTAAACGGGTCTTGAGGGGTTTTTTGCTGAAAGGAGGAACTATATCCG
GAT
Features (pLannotate 1.2.2; 20 found; start..end, strand, type, name):
     12..467     +  rep_origin     f1 ori (sequence partly withheld): f1 bacteriophage origin of replication; arrow indicates direction of (+) strand synthesis
    582..1442    -  CDS            AmpR: β-lactamase; bla; confers resistance to ampicillin, carbenicillin, and related antibiotics
   1443..1535    -  promoter       AmpR promoter: bla
   1616..2204    +  rep_origin     ori: high-copy-number ColE1/pMB1/pBR322/pUC origin of replication
   2390..2532    -  misc_feature   bom: basis of mobility region from pBR322
   2634..2825    -  CDS            rop: Rop protein, which maintains plasmids at low copy number; rop
   2842..3222    +  CDS            YPB1_ECOLX: Protein predicted: Swiss-Prot protein existence level 4. From Escherichia coli.
   3284..3348    -  CDS            TcR (fragment): tetracycline efflux protein; tet; confers resistance to tetracycline
   3363..3384    -  protein_bind   CAP binding site: CAP binding activates transcription in the presence of cAMP. E. coli catabolite activator protein
   3397..4479    -  CDS            lacI: lac repressor; lacI; The lac repressor binds to the lac operator to inhibit transcription in E. coli. This inhibition can be relieved by adding lactose or isopropyl-β-D-thiogalactopyranoside (IPTG).
   4480..4557    -  promoter       lacI promoter: lacI
   4565..4844    -  CDS            TcR (fragment): tetracycline efflux protein; tet; confers resistance to tetracycline
   4870..4888    +  promoter       T7 promoter: promoter for bacteriophage T7 RNA polymerase
   4889..4913    +  protein_bind   lac operator: The lac repressor binds to the lac operator to inhibit transcription in E. coli. This inhibition can be relieved by adding lactose or isopropyl-β-D-thiogalactopyranoside (IPTG). lac repressor encoded by lacI
   4928..4950    +  RBS            RBS: efficient ribosome binding site from bacteriophage T7 gene 10 (Olins and Rangwala, 1989)
   4987..5640    +  CDS            mGinger1: mGinger1 is a basic (constitutively fluorescent) red fluorescent protein published in 2018, derived from Heteractis crispa. It has high acid sensitivity.
   5646..5665    -  protein_bind   attB2: mutant version of attB; core recombination site for the Gateway® BP reaction BP Clonase™
   5674..5697    +  CDS            Strep-Tag II: peptide that binds Strep-Tactin®, an engineered form of streptavidin
   5713..5730    +  CDS            SET1 (fragment): solubility-enhancement tag derived from T7 phage gene 10B
   5738..5785    +  terminator     T7 terminator: transcription terminator for bacteriophage T7 RNA polymerase
