[The description below was written by a language model from this plasmid's Addgene catalogue record, the feature table of its GenBank file and pLannotate feature annotations shown in this document.]
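Description:
pET-mGinger1 is a bacterial expression plasmid built on the pET-53-DEST backbone for producing the monomeric far-red fluorescent protein mGinger1 in E. coli. It is about 5.8 kb in total; the two sequence records held for it differ by three bases (5,807 versus 5,810) and are numbered from different start points, but they describe the same architecture. The plasmid replicates from a ColE1/pMB1-type origin and also carries the pBR322 bom region and the rop gene. The catalogue lists it as high copy, although Rop normally moderates copy number. Selection is by ampicillin through the bla (AmpR) gene. An f1 phage origin is present, along with short leftover fragments of the pBR322 tetracycline resistance gene that are not functional markers.

The payload is a synthetic 657 bp mGinger1 coding sequence inserted by Gibson assembly. The annotation describes the protein as a constitutively fluorescent red protein derived from Heteractis crispa, with high acid sensitivity. Transcription is driven by a T7 promoter followed immediately by a lac operator, and translation initiates from the T7 gene 10 ribosome binding site. A plasmid-borne lacI gene supplies repressor, so expression stays low until IPTG is added in a host that provides T7 RNA polymerase. The protein carries a short N-terminal leader containing a 6xHis tag and a small linker, which allows metal-affinity purification. Downstream of the insert lie a residual Gateway attB2 site, a Strep-Tag II sequence from the backbone and the T7 terminator. The record describes only the N-terminal His tag, and it does not state whether the Strep tag is translated as part of the product. The construct suits recombinant production and purification of mGinger1 for in vitro characterisation.
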