Addgene plasmid #119784: pET-mGinger1
Purpose: Expresses mGinger1 tagged N-terminally with an MHHHHHHGSG tag
Depositing lab: Stephen Mayo. Depositing organization: California Institute of Technology. Publication: Monomerization of far-red fluorescent proteins. Wannier TM, Gillespie SK, Hutchins N, McIsaac RS, Wu SY, Shen Y, Campbell RE, Brown KS, Mayo SL. Proc Natl Acad Sci U S A. 2018 Nov 27;115(48):E11294-E11301. doi: 10.1073/pnas.1807449115. Epub 2018 Nov 13. PubMed 30425172.
Backbone
  Vector backbone: pET-53-DEST
  Backbone size w/o insert (bp): 5153
  Total vector size (bp): 5810
  Vector type: Bacterial Expression
Growth in bacteria
  Bacterial resistance: Ampicillin, 100 μg/mL
  Growth temperature: 37°C
  Growth strain: DH5alpha
  Copy number: High Copy
Gene/Insert
  Gene/Insert name: mGinger1
  Species: Synthetic
  Insert size (bp): 657
  GenBank ID: MK040729
  Promoter: T7
  Tag / fusion protein: 6xHis tag (N terminal on insert)
  Cloning method: Gibson Cloning
  Sequencing primers: 5′ T7; 3′ T7-term
Terms and licenses: Academic/Nonprofit Terms; Industry Terms: Not Available to Industry
How to cite: pET-mGinger1 was a gift from Stephen Mayo (Addgene plasmid # 119784 ; http://n2t.net/addgene:119784 ; RRID:Addgene_119784)
